Addgene plasmid #198723: RhoB gRNA #3
Purpose: Cas9-mediated knockout of RhoB in mammalian cells #3
Depositing lab: Takeshi Imai. Depositing organization: Kyushu University. Publication: Activity-dependent local protection and lateral inhibition control synaptic competition in developing mitral cells in mice. Fujimoto S, Leiwe MN, Aihara S, Sakaguchi R, Muroyama Y, Kobayakawa R, Kobayakawa K, Saito T, Imai T. Dev Cell. 2023 Jul 24;58(14):1221-1236.e7. doi: 10.1016/j.devcel.2023.05.004. Epub 2023 Jun 7. PubMed 37290446.
Backbone
  Vector backbone: gRNA backbone
  Backbone size w/o insert (bp): 2733
  Total vector size (bp): 2813
  Vector type: Mammalian Expression, CRISPR
Growth in bacteria
  Bacterial resistance: Ampicillin, 100 μg/mL
  Growth temperature: 37°C
  Growth strain: DH5alpha
  Copy number: Low Copy
Gene/Insert
  Gene/Insert name: RhoB
  gRNA/shRNA sequence: cctcgggcacccacttctcgggg
  Species: M. musculus (mouse)
  Entrez Gene: Rhob (a.k.a. Arh6, Arhb)
  Promoter: U6
  Cloning method: Gibson Cloning
  Sequencing primers: 5′ None; 3′ M13R
Terms and licenses: Academic/Nonprofit Terms; Industry Terms: Not Available to Industry
Depositor comments: Please visit https://doi.org/10.1101/625616 for bioRxiv preprint.
How to cite: RhoB gRNA #3 was a gift from Takeshi Imai (Addgene plasmid # 198723 ; http://n2t.net/addgene:198723 ; RRID:Addgene_198723)
