[The description below was written by a language model from this plasmid's Addgene catalogue record and pLannotate feature annotations shown in this document.]
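Description:
RhoB gRNA #3 is a small (about 2.8 kb) mammalian CRISPR guide RNA expression plasmid built on a minimal "gRNA backbone" and designed for Cas9-mediated knockout of mouse Rhob, which encodes the small GTPase RhoB. It is the third in a set of guides against this gene. The payload is a single RNA polymerase III transcription unit: a human U6 promoter drives a Rhob-targeting spacer, inserted by Gibson assembly, fused directly to the Streptococcus pyogenes Cas9 guide RNA scaffold. The plasmid carries no Cas9 coding sequence and no mammalian selection marker or reporter, so the nuclease must be supplied separately, for example from a co-delivered Cas9 expression plasmid or a Cas9-expressing cell or animal.

For propagation in E. coli the construct has a ColE1/pUC-type origin of replication and a β-lactamase (AmpR) gene with its own promoter, conferring ampicillin resistance. The feature annotation describes this origin as high-copy, whereas the catalogue entry lists the plasmid as low copy; the record does not resolve this difference. The remaining annotated elements are backbone remnants with no evident role in guide expression. They include an attB2 Gateway site fragment downstream of the scaffold, short lacI and RSF origin fragments, a pUC18/19 multiple cloning site, and the lac promoter, operator and CAP binding site. The associated publication concerns activity-dependent synaptic competition in developing mouse mitral cells, which is consistent with use of this guide to disrupt RhoB in mouse neurons, although the record does not specify the delivery method.
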