Features (pLannotate 1.2.2; 13 found; start..end, strand, type, name):
     72..312     +  promoter       U6 promoter: RNA polymerase III promoter for human U6 snRNA
    341..416     +  misc_RNA       gRNA scaffold: guide RNA scaffold for the Streptococcus pyogenes CRISPR/Cas9 system
    428..449     -  protein_bind   attB2 (fragment): mutant version of attB; recombination site for the Gateway® BP reaction BP Clonase™
    463..517     -  CDS            lacI (fragment): lac repressor; lacI; The lac repressor binds to the lac operator to inhibit transcription in E. coli. This inhibition can be relieved by adding lactose or isopropyl-β-D-thiogalactopyranoside (IPTG).
    519..652     -  rep_origin     RSF ori (fragment): Plasmids containing the RSF 1030 origin of replication can be propagated in E. coli cells that contain additional plasmids with compatible origins.
    658..714     +  misc_feature   MCS: pUC18/19 multiple cloning site
    751..767     -  protein_bind   lac operator: The lac repressor binds to the lac operator to inhibit transcription in E. coli. This inhibition can be relieved by adding lactose or isopropyl-β-D-thiogalactopyranoside (IPTG). lac repressor encoded by lacI
    775..805     -  promoter       lac promoter: promoter for the E. coli lac operon
    820..841     -  protein_bind   CAP binding site: CAP binding activates transcription in the presence of cAMP. E. coli catabolite activator protein
    854..946     -  CDS            lacI (fragment): lac repressor; lacI; The lac repressor binds to the lac operator to inhibit transcription in E. coli. This inhibition can be relieved by adding lactose or isopropyl-β-D-thiogalactopyranoside (IPTG).
   1129..1717    -  rep_origin     ori: high-copy-number ColE1/pMB1/pBR322/pUC origin of replication
   1888..2748    -  CDS            AmpR: β-lactamase; bla; confers resistance to ampicillin, carbenicillin, and related antibiotics
   2749..41      -  promoter       AmpR promoter (across the origin): bla
>Addgene plasmid #198723 | RhoB gRNA #3 | addgene full sequence | sequence record 394160 | Addgene NGS Result
TTTGAATGTATTTAGAAAAATAAACAAATAGGGGTTCCGCGCACATTTCCCCGAAAAGTGCCACCTGACG
TGAGGGCCTATTTCCCATGATTCCTTCATATTTGCATATACGATACAAGGCTGTTAGAGAGATAATTAGA
ATTAATTTGACTGTAAACACAAAGATATTAGTACAAAATACGTGACGTAGAAAGTAATAATTTCTTGGGT
AGTTTGCAGTTTTAAAATTATGTTTTAAAATGGACTATCATATGCTTACCGTAACTTGAAAGTATTTCGA
TTTCTTGGCTTTATATATCTTGTGGAAAGGACGAAACACCGCTCGGGCACCCACTTCTCGGTTTTAGAGC
TAGAAATAGCAAGTTAAAATAAGGCTAGTCCGTTATCAACTTGAAAAAGTGGCACCGAGTCGGTGCTTTT
TTTCTAGACCCAGCTTTCTTGTACAAAGTTGGCATTAGATCCGCTGCATTAATGAATCGGCCAACGCGCG
GGGAGAGGCGGTTTGCGTATTGGGCGCTCTTCCGCTTCCTCGCTCACTGACTCGCTGCGCTCGGTCGTTC
GGCTGCGGCGAGCGGTATCAGCTCACTCAAAGGCGGTAATACGGTTATCCACAGAATCAGGGGATAACGC
AGGAAAGAACATGTGAGCAAAAGGCCAGAATTCGAGCTCGGTACCCGGGGATCCTCTAGAGTCGACCTGC
AGGCATGCAAGCTTGGCGTAATCATGGTCATAGCTGTTTCCTGTGTGAAATTGTTATCCGCTCACAATTC
CACACAACATACGAGCCGGAAGCATAAAGTGTAAAGCCTGGGGTGCCTAATGAGTGAGCTAACTCACATT
AATTGCGTTGCGCTCACTGCCCGCTTTCCAGTCGGGAAACCTGTCGTGCCAGCTGCATTAATGAATCGGC
CAACGCGCGGGGAGAGGCGGTTTGCGTATTGGGCGCTCTTCCGCTTCCTCGCTCACTGACTCGCTGCGCT
CGGTCGTTCGGCTGCGGCGAGCGGTATCAGCTCACTCAAAGGCGGTAATACGGTTATCCACAGAATCAGG
GGATAACGCAGGAAAGAACATGTGAGCAAAAGGCCAGCAAAAGGCCAGGAACCGTAAAAAGGCCGCGTTG
CTGGCGTTTTTCCATAGGCTCCGCCCCCCTGACGAGCATCACAAAAATCGACGCTCAAGTCAGAGGTGGC
GAAACCCGACAGGACTATAAAGATACCAGGCGTTTCCCCCTGGAAGCTCCCTCGTGCGCTCTCCTGTTCC
GACCCTGCCGCTTACCGGATACCTGTCCGCCTTTCTCCCTTCGGGAAGCGTGGCGCTTTCTCATAGCTCA
CGCTGTAGGTATCTCAGTTCGGTGTAGGTCGTTCGCTCCAAGCTGGGCTGTGTGCACGAACCCCCCGTTC
AGCCCGACCGCTGCGCCTTATCCGGTAACTATCGTCTTGAGTCCAACCCGGTAAGACACGACTTATCGCC
ACTGGCAGCAGCCACTGGTAACAGGATTAGCAGAGCGAGGTATGTAGGCGGTGCTACAGAGTTCTTGAAG
TGGTGGCCTAACTACGGCTACACTAGAAGAACAGTATTTGGTATCTGCGCTCTGCTGAAGCCAGTTACCT
TCGGAAAAAGAGTTGGTAGCTCTTGATCCGGCAAACAAACCACCGCTGGTAGCGGTGGTTTTTTTGTTTG
CAAGCAGCAGATTACGCGCAGAAAAAAAGGATCTCAAGAAGATCCTTTGATCTTTTCTACGGGGTCTGAC
GCTCAGTGGAACGAAAACTCACGTTAAGGGATTTTGGTCATGAGATTATCAAAAAGGATCTTCACCTAGA
TCCTTTTAAATTAAAAATGAAGTTTTAAATCAATCTAAAGTATATATGAGTAAACTTGGTCTGACAGTTA
CCAATGCTTAATCAGTGAGGCACCTATCTCAGCGATCTGTCTATTTCGTTCATCCATAGTTGCCTGACTC
CCCGTCGTGTAGATAACTACGATACGGGAGGGCTTACCATCTGGCCCCAGTGCTGCAATGATACCGCGAG
ACCCACGCTCACCGGCTCCAGATTTATCAGCAATAAACCAGCCAGCCGGAAGGGCCGAGCGCAGAAGTGG
TCCTGCAACTTTATCCGCCTCCATCCAGTCTATTAATTGTTGCCGGGAAGCTAGAGTAAGTAGTTCGCCA
GTTAATAGTTTGCGCAACGTTGTTGCCATTGCTACAGGCATCGTGGTGTCACGCTCGTCGTTTGGTATGG
CTTCATTCAGCTCCGGTTCCCAACGATCAAGGCGAGTTACATGATCCCCCATGTTGTGCAAAAAAGCGGT
TAGCTCCTTCGGTCCTCCGATCGTTGTCAGAAGTAAGTTGGCCGCAGTGTTATCACTCATGGTTATGGCA
GCACTGCATAATTCTCTTACTGTCATGCCATCCGTAAGATGCTTTTCTGTGACTGGTGAGTACTCAACCA
AGTCATTCTGAGAATAGTGTATGCGGCGACCGAGTTGCTCTTGCCCGGCGTCAATACGGGATAATACCGC
GCCACATAGCAGAACTTTAAAAGTGCTCATCATTGGAAAACGTTCTTCGGGGCGAAAACTCTCAAGGATC
TTACCGCTGTTGAGATCCAGTTCGATGTAACCCACTCGTGCACCCAACTGATCTTCAGCATCTTTTACTT
TCACCAGCGTTTCTGGGTGAGCAAAAACAGGAAGGCAAAATGCCGCAAAAAAGGGAATAAGGGCGACACG
GAAATGTTGAATACTCATACTCTTCCTTTTTCAATATTATTGAAGCATTTATCAGGGTTATTGTCTCATG
AGCGGATACATA
